Addgene plasmid #154956: pET28-6His-SUMO-Nsp14
Purpose: Expresses Nsp14 from SARS-CoV-2 with a N-terminal SUMO-protease cleavable 6His-SUMO tag in E. coli
Depositing lab: Justin Kollman. Depositing organization: University of Washington.
Backbone
  Vector backbone: pET28
  Backbone size w/o insert (bp): 5242
  Total vector size (bp): 7192
  Vector type: Bacterial Expression
Growth in bacteria
  Bacterial resistance: Kanamycin, 50 μg/mL
  Growth temperature: 37°C
  Growth strain: DH5alpha
  Copy number: High Copy
Gene/Insert
  Gene/Insert name: 6His-SUMO-Nsp14 (alt name: Non-structural protein 14)
  Species: SARS-CoV-2
  Insert size (bp): 1950
  GenBank ID: MN985325
  Entrez Gene: ORF1ab (a.k.a. GU280_gp01)
  Promoter: T7 Promoter
  Tag / fusion protein: 6His-Thrombin-SUMO (N terminal on insert)
  Cloning method: Gibson Cloning
  Sequencing primers: 5′ T7 Promoter; 3′ T7 Terminator
Resource information
  A portion of this plasmid was derived from a plasmid made by: Gene was PCR amplified from the relevant plasmid described in Gordon et al, Nature (2020); doi: 10.1038/s41586-020-2286-9
Terms and licenses: Academic/Nonprofit Terms; Industry Terms
How to cite: pET28-6His-SUMO-Nsp14 was a gift from Justin Kollman (Addgene plasmid # 154956 ; http://n2t.net/addgene:154956 ; RRID:Addgene_154956)
