[The description below was written by a language model from this plasmid's Addgene catalogue record and pLannotate feature annotations shown in this document.]
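Description:
pET28-6His-SUMO-Nsp14 is a bacterial expression plasmid built on the pET28 backbone for producing SARS-CoV-2 non-structural protein 14 in E. coli. It is about 7.2 kb in total and is selected with kanamycin through an aminoglycoside phosphotransferase gene. It replicates from a ColE1/pMB1-type origin. The catalogue lists it as high copy, although the feature table also shows the rop gene and bom region typical of pBR322-derived pET vectors. An f1 phage origin is present, and short tetracycline-resistance fragments are backbone remnants without function.

The expression cassette follows the standard pET arrangement. A T7 promoter is followed directly by a lac operator and the T7 gene 10 ribosome binding site, and the plasmid carries its own lacI gene. Transcription therefore depends on a host supplying T7 RNA polymerase and is induced with IPTG. The open reading frame begins with a 6xHis tag (annotated by the software as a fragment of a composite tag), then a thrombin cleavage site and a truncated yeast SMT3 SUMO domain, fused to the roughly 1.6 kb Nsp14 segment of the ORF1ab polyprotein. The automated annotation matches this segment only to the replicase polyprotein as a whole, and its accompanying text describes a different mature product.

SUMO acts as a cleavable fusion partner, and SUMO protease can remove the whole N-terminal tag after affinity purification. A vector-derived His-tag sequence lies downstream of the insert, before the T7 terminator. The record does not say whether it is translated, and only the N-terminal tag is listed. The Nsp14 coding sequence was PCR-amplified from a previously published plasmid and inserted by Gibson assembly. The plasmid is intended for recombinant production of Nsp14 in E. coli.
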