Features (pLannotate 1.2.2; 22 found; start..end, strand, type, name):
     12..440     +  rep_origin     f1 ori (sequence partly withheld): f1 bacteriophage origin of replication; arrow indicates direction of (+) strand synthesis
    493..550     +  promoter       AmpR promoter (fragment): bla
    559..1374    -  CDS            KanR: aminoglycoside phosphotransferase; aph(3')-Ia; confers resistance to kanamycin in bacteria or G418 (Geneticin®) in eukaryotes
   1496..2084    +  rep_origin     ori: high-copy-number ColE1/pMB1/pBR322/pUC origin of replication
   2270..2409    -  misc_feature   bom: basis of mobility region from pBR322
   2511..2702    -  CDS            rop: Rop protein, which maintains plasmids at low copy number; rop
   2719..3099    +  CDS            YPB1_ECOLX: Protein predicted: Swiss-Prot protein existence level 4. From Escherichia coli.
   3171..3462    -  CDS            TcR (fragment): tetracycline efflux protein; tet; confers resistance to tetracycline
   3477..3498    -  protein_bind   CAP binding site: CAP binding activates transcription in the presence of cAMP. E. coli catabolite activator protein
   3511..4593    -  CDS            lacI: lac repressor; lacI; The lac repressor binds to the lac operator to inhibit transcription in E. coli. This inhibition can be relieved by adding lactose or isopropyl-β-D-thiogalactopyranoside (IPTG).
   4594..4671    -  promoter       lacI promoter: lacI
   4679..4958    -  CDS            TcR (fragment): tetracycline efflux protein; tet; confers resistance to tetracycline
   4980..4998    +  promoter       T7 promoter: promoter for bacteriophage T7 RNA polymerase
   4999..5023    +  protein_bind   lac operator: The lac repressor binds to the lac operator to inhibit transcription in E. coli. This inhibition can be relieved by adding lactose or isopropyl-β-D-thiogalactopyranoside (IPTG). lac repressor encoded by lacI
   5038..5060    +  RBS            RBS: efficient ribosome binding site from bacteriophage T7 gene 10 (Olins and Rangwala, 1989)
   5079..5095    +  CDS            capTEV™ (fragment): composite tag for in vivo biotinylation, TEV protease cleavage, and 6xHis tagging
   5106..5123    +  CDS            thrombin site: thrombin recognition and cleavage site
   5136..5428    +  CDS            SUMO (fragment): cleavable ubiquitin-like protein tag; S. cerevisiae SMT3 (truncated)
   5433..7013    +  CDS            rep (fragment): R1AB_SARS2 - Experimental evidence at protein level: Swiss-Prot protein existence level 1. [2'-O-methyltransferase]: Methyltransferase that mediates mRNA cap 2'-O-ribose methylation to the 5'-cap structure of viral mRNAs. N7-methyl guanosine cap is a prerequisite for binding of nsp16. Therefore plays an essential role in viral mRNAs cap methylation which is essential to evade immune system. From Severe acute respiratory syndrome coronavirus 2 (2019-nCoV) (SARS-CoV-2).
   7032..7049    +  CDS            9xHis (fragment): 9xHis affinity tag
   7059..7108    +  CDS            SET1 (fragment): solubility-enhancement tag derived from T7 phage gene 10B
   7116..7163    +  terminator     T7 terminator: transcription terminator for bacteriophage T7 RNA polymerase
>Addgene plasmid #154956 | pET28-6His-SUMO-Nsp14 | addgene full sequence | sequence record 307845 | Addgene NGS Result
TGGCGAATGGG
[124 nt withheld, positions 12-135]
C
[91 nt withheld, positions 137-227]
A
[49 nt withheld, positions 229-277]
CCTTTGACGTTGGAGTCCACGTTCTTT
[37 nt withheld, positions 305-341]
ACCCTATCTCGGTCTATTCTTTTGATTTATAAGGGATTTTGCCGATTTCGGCCTATTGGTTAAAAAATGA
GCTGATTTAACAAAAATTTAACGCGAATTTTAACAAAATATTAACGCTTACAATTTAGGTGGCACTTTTC
GGGGAAATGTGCGCGGAACCCCTATTTGTTTATTTTTCTAAATACATTCAAATATGTATCCGCTCATGAA
TTAATTCTTAGAAAAACTCATCGAGCATCAAATGAAACTGCAATTTATTCATATCAGGATTATCAATACC
ATATTTTTGAAAAAGCCGTTTCTGTAATGAAGGAGAAAACTCACCGAGGCAGTTCCATAGGATGGCAAGA
TCCTGGTATCGGTCTGCGATTCCGACTCGTCCAACATCAATACAACCTATTAATTTCCCCTCGTCAAAAA
TAAGGTTATCAAGTGAGAAATCACCATGAGTGACGACTGAATCCGGTGAGAATGGCAAAAGTTTATGCAT
TTCTTTCCAGACTTGTTCAACAGGCCAGCCATTACGCTCGTCATCAAAATCACTCGCATCAACCAAACCG
TTATTCATTCGTGATTGCGCCTGAGCGAGACGAAATACGCGATCGCTGTTAAAAGGACAATTACAAACAG
GAATCGAATGCAACCGGCGCAGGAACACTGCCAGCGCATCAACAATATTTTCACCTGAATCAGGATATTC
TTCTAATACCTGGAATGCTGTTTTCCCGGGGATCGCAGTGGTGAGTAACCATGCATCATCAGGAGTACGG
ATAAAATGCTTGATGGTCGGAAGAGGCATAAATTCCGTCAGCCAGTTTAGTCTGACCATCTCATCTGTAA
CATCATTGGCAACGCTACCTTTGCCATGTTTCAGAAACAACTCTGGCGCATCGGGCTTCCCATACAATCG
ATAGATTGTCGCACCTGATTGCCCGACATTATCGCGAGCCCATTTATACCCATATAAATCAGCATCCATG
TTGGAATTTAATCGCGGCCTAGAGCAAGACGTTTCCCGTTGAATATGGCTCATAACACCCCTTGTATTAC
TGTTTATGTAAGCAGACAGTTTTATTGTTCATGACCAAAATCCCTTAACGTGAGTTTTCGTTCCACTGAG
CGTCAGACCCCGTAGAAAAGATCAAAGGATCTTCTTGAGATCCTTTTTTTCTGCGCGTAATCTGCTGCTT
GCAAACAAAAAAACCACCGCTACCAGCGGTGGTTTGTTTGCCGGATCAAGAGCTACCAACTCTTTTTCCG
AAGGTAACTGGCTTCAGCAGAGCGCAGATACCAAATACTGTCCTTCTAGTGTAGCCGTAGTTAGGCCACC
ACTTCAAGAACTCTGTAGCACCGCCTACATACCTCGCTCTGCTAATCCTGTTACCAGTGGCTGCTGCCAG
TGGCGATAAGTCGTGTCTTACCGGGTTGGACTCAAGACGATAGTTACCGGATAAGGCGCAGCGGTCGGGC
TGAACGGGGGGTTCGTGCACACAGCCCAGCTTGGAGCGAACGACCTACACCGAACTGAGATACCTACAGC
GTGAGCTATGAGAAAGCGCCACGCTTCCCGAAGGGAGAAAGGCGGACAGGTATCCGGTAAGCGGCAGGGT
CGGAACAGGAGAGCGCACGAGGGAGCTTCCAGGGGGAAACGCCTGGTATCTTTATAGTCCTGTCGGGTTT
CGCCACCTCTGACTTGAGCGTCGATTTTTGTGATGCTCGTCAGGGGGGCGGAGCCTATGGAAAAACGCCA
GCAACGCGGCCTTTTTACGGTTCCTGGCCTTTTGCTGGCCTTTTGCTCACATGTTCTTTCCTGCGTTATC
CCCTGATTCTGTGGATAACCGTATTACCGCCTTTGAGTGAGCTGATACCGCTCGCCGCAGCCGAACGACC
GAGCGCAGCGAGTCAGTGAGCGAGGAAGCGGAAGAGCGCCTGATGCGGTATTTTCTCCTTACGCATCTGT
GCGGTATTTCACACCGCAATGGTGCACTCTCAGTACAATCTGCTCTGATGCCGCATAGTTAAGCCAGTAT
ACACTCCGCTATCGCTACGTGACTGGGTCATGGCTGCGCCCCGACACCCGCCAACACCCGCTGACGCGCC
CTGACGGGCTTGTCTGCTCCCGGCATCCGCTTACAGACAAGCTGTGACCGTCTCCGGGAGCTGCATGTGT
CAGAGGTTTTCACCGTCATCACCGAAACGCGCGAGGCAGCTGCGGTAAAGCTCATCAGCGTGGTCGTGAA
GCGATTCACAGATGTCTGCCTGTTCATCCGCGTCCAGCTCGTTGAGTTTCTCCAGAAGCGTTAATGTCTG
GCTTCTGATAAAGCGGGCCATGTTAAGGGCGGTTTTTTCCTGTTTGGTCACTGATGCCTCCGTGTAAGGG
GGATTTCTGTTCATGGGGGTAATGATACCGATGAAACGAGAGAGGATGCTCACGATACGGGTTACTGATG
ATGAACATGCCCGGTTACTGGAACGTTGTGAGGGTAAACAACTGGCGGTATGGATGCGGCGGGACCAGAG
AAAAATCACTCAGGGTCAATGCCAGCGCTTCGTTAATACAGATGTAGGTGTTCCACAGGGTAGCCAGCAG
CATCCTGCGATGCAGATCCGGAACATAATGGTGCAGGGCGCTGACTTCCGCGTTTCCAGACTTTACGAAA
CACGGAAACCGAAGACCATTCATGTTGTTGCTCAGGTCGCAGACGTTTTGCAGCAGCAGTCGCTTCACGT
TCGCTCGCGTATCGGTGATTCATTCTGCTAACCAGTAAGGCAACCCCGCCAGCCTAGCCGGGTCCTCAAC
GACAGGAGCACGATCATGCGCACCCGTGGGGCCGCCATGCCGGCGATAATGGCCTGCTTCTCGCCGAAAC
GTTTGGTGGCGGGACCAGTGACGAAGGCTTGAGCGAGGGCGTGCAAGATTCCGAATACCGCAAGCGACAG
GCCGATCATCGTCGCGCTCCAGCGAAAGCGGTCCTCGCCGAAAATGACCCAGAGCGCTGCCGGCACCTGT
CCTACGAGTTGCATGATAAAGAAGACAGTCATAAGTGCGGCGACGATAGTCATGCCCCGCGCCCACCGGA
AGGAGCTGACTGGGTTGAAGGCTCTCAAGGGCATCGGTCGAGATCCCGGTGCCTAATGAGTGAGCTAACT
TACATTAATTGCGTTGCGCTCACTGCCCGCTTTCCAGTCGGGAAACCTGTCGTGCCAGCTGCATTAATGA
ATCGGCCAACGCGCGGGGAGAGGCGGTTTGCGTATTGGGCGCCAGGGTGGTTTTTCTTTTCACCAGTGAG
ACGGGCAACAGCTGATTGCCCTTCACCGCCTGGCCCTGAGAGAGTTGCAGCAAGCGGTCCACGCTGGTTT
GCCCCAGCAGGCGAAAATCCTGTTTGATGGTGGTTAACGGCGGGATATAACATGAGCTGTCTTCGGTATC
GTCGTATCCCACTACCGAGATATCCGCACCAACGCGCAGCCCGGACTCGGTAATGGCGCGCATTGCGCCC
AGCGCCATCTGATCGTTGGCAACCAGCATCGCAGTGGGAACGATGCCCTCATTCAGCATTTGCATGGTTT
GTTGAAAACCGGACATGGCACTCCAGTCGCCTTCCCGTTCCGCTATCGGCTGAATTTGATTGCGAGTGAG
ATATTTATGCCAGCCAGCCAGACGCAGACGCGCCGAGACAGAACTTAATGGGCCCGCTAACAGCGCGATT
TGCTGGTGACCCAATGCGACCAGATGCTCCACGCCCAGTCGCGTACCGTCTTCATGGGAGAAAATAATAC
TGTTGATGGGTGTCTGGTCAGAGACATCAAGAAATAACGCCGGAACATTAGTGCAGGCAGCTTCCACAGC
AATGGCATCCTGGTCATCCAGCGGATAGTTAATGATCAGCCCACTGACGCGTTGCGCGAGAAGATTGTGC
ACCGCCGCTTTACAGGCTTCGACGCCGCTTCGTTCTACCATCGACACCACCACGCTGGCACCCAGTTGAT
CGGCGCGAGATTTAATCGCCGCGACAATTTGCGACGGCGCGTGCAGGGCCAGACTGGAGGTGGCAACGCC
AATCAGCAACGACTGTTTGCCCGCCAGTTGTTGTGCCACGCGGTTGGGAATGTAATTCAGCTCCGCCATC
GCCGCTTCCACTTTTTCCCGCGTTTTCGCAGAAACGTGGCTGGCCTGGTTCACCACGCGGGAAACGGTCT
GATAAGAGACACCGGCATACTCTGCGACATCGTATAACGTTACTGGTTTCACATTCACCACCCTGAATTG
ACTCTCTTCCGGGCGCTATCATGCCATACCGCGAAAGGTTTTGCGCCATTCGATGGTGTCCGGGATCTCG
ACGCTCTCCCTTATGCGACTCCTGCATTAGGAAGCAGCCCAGTAGTAGGTTGAGGCCGTTGAGCACCGCC
GCCGCAAGGAATGGTGCATGCAAGGAGATGGCGCCCAACAGTCCCCCGGCCACGGGGCCTGCCACCATAC
CCACGCCGAAACAAGCGCTCATGAGCCCGAAGTGGCGAGCCCGATCTTCCCCATCGGTGATGTCGGCGAT
ATAGGCGCCAGCAACCGCACCTGTGGCGCCGGTGATGCCGGCCACGATGCGTCCGGCGTAGAGGATCGAG
ATCTCGATCCCGCGAAATTAATACGACTCACTATAGGGGAATTGTGAGCGGATAACAATTCCCCTCTAGA
AATAATTTTGTTTAACTTTAAGAAGGAGATATACCATGGGCAGCAGCCATCATCATCATCATCACAGCAG
CGGCCTGGTGCCGCGCGGCAGCCATATGGCTAGCATGTCGGACTCAGAAGTCAATCAAGAAGCTAAGCCA
GAGGTCAAGCCAGAAGTCAAGCCTGAGACTCACATCAATTTAAAGGTGTCCGATGGATCTTCAGAGATCT
TCTTCAAGATCAAAAAGACCACTCCTTTAAGAAGGCTGATGGAAGCGTTCGCTAAAAGACAGGGTAAGGA
AATGGACTCCTTAAGATTCTTGTACGACGGTATTAGAATTCAAGCTGATCAGACCCCTGAAGATTTGGAC
ATGGAGGATAACGATATTATTGAGGCTCACAGAGAACAGATTGGTGGATCCGCTGAAAATGTAACGGGCT
TGTTTAAAGACTGTAGTAAAGTGATCACAGGACTCCACCCCACACAAGCACCTACCCACCTTTCCGTAGA
TACGAAGTTCAAAACGGAAGGATTGTGTGTGGATATACCAGGGATACCAAAGGATATGACGTACCGAAGG
CTGATTTCCATGATGGGTTTTAAGATGAATTACCAAGTTAATGGCTACCCCAACATGTTCATCACCAGGG
AGGAGGCAATTAGACACGTAAGAGCCTGGATAGGCTTCGATGTTGAAGGTTGCCATGCAACCCGGGAAGC
CGTAGGCACAAACCTTCCGTTGCAGCTTGGCTTTTCCACGGGCGTCAACCTCGTTGCCGTACCGACTGGC
TATGTTGACACGCCGAACAACACCGATTTCTCTCGCGTAAGTGCTAAGCCTCCTCCGGGAGATCAATTCA
AGCATCTTATACCTCTCATGTACAAGGGACTGCCGTGGAATGTAGTTCGCATTAAGATCGTGCAGATGCT
CTCCGATACTTTGAAAAATCTGAGCGACAGGGTGGTCTTCGTTCTGTGGGCACATGGCTTCGAACTTACT
TCTATGAAATACTTTGTAAAAATCGGGCCCGAGCGGACATGTTGTTTGTGCGACCGACGAGCTACTTGTT
TTAGCACAGCATCTGACACCTACGCATGCTGGCACCACAGTATAGGCTTCGATTACGTCTACAATCCCTT
TATGATAGACGTACAACAATGGGGCTTTACGGGTAACTTGCAGAGTAATCACGATCTTTACTGCCAAGTT
CATGGGAACGCACACGTGGCCTCCTGCGATGCGATAATGACGAGGTGCTTGGCCGTGCACGAGTGCTTTG
TTAAGCGGGTCGATTGGACTATAGAGTATCCCATAATCGGTGACGAACTTAAAATTAATGCTGCATGCAG
GAAAGTGCAGCACATGGTAGTAAAAGCAGCGCTCCTCGCGGATAAGTTTCCTGTGCTCCACGATATCGGC
AACCCTAAGGCCATTAAATGCGTCCCCCAAGCTGATGTAGAGTGGAAATTCTATGACGCTCAGCCATGTA
GTGACAAAGCATACAAGATTGAAGAATTGTTTTATTCATATGCGACACACTCCGATAAGTTCACTGACGG
AGTTTGTCTCTTTTGGAACTGTAATGTTGATAGGTATCCGGCGAATAGCATAGTGTGTCGATTTGACACG
CGCGTTCTCTCTAATTTGAACCTCCCTGGCTGCGACGGGGGGTCTTTGTACGTAAACAAGCATGCATTTC
ATACCCCAGCTTTTGACAAATCCGCTTTCGTAAATCTGAAACAACTTCCCTTCTTCTATTATTCAGATAG
CCCTTGCGAATCTCACGGTAAGCAAGTGGTTAGTGACATTGACTATGTACCACTTAAAAGTGCAACGTGC
ATTACACGATGCAATTTGGGGGGCGCGGTTTGCCGACACCATGCCAACGAATACAGATTGTACCTGGATG
CATATAACATGATGATAAGTGCAGGGTTTAGTCTTTGGGTGTATAAGCAGTTCGATACGTATAATCTCTG
GAACACATTTACCCGATTGCAGTAAGCGGCCGCACTCGAGCACCACCACCACCACCACTGAGATCCGGCT
GCTAACAAAGCCCGAAAGGAAGCTGAGTTGGCTGCTGCCACCGCTGAGCAATAACTAGCATAACCCCTTG
GGGCCTCTAAACGGGTCTTGAGGGGTTTTTTGCTGAAAGGAGGAACTATATCCGGAT
