>Addgene plasmid #154956 | pET28-6His-SUMO-Nsp14 | depositor partial sequence | sequence record 299935 | Open reading frame of 6His-SUMO-Nsp14
ATGGGCAGCAGCCATCATCATCATCATCACAGCAGCGGCCTGGTGCCGCGCGGCAGCCATATGGCTAGCA
TGTCGGACTCAGAAGTCAATCAAGAAGCTAAGCCAGAGGTCAAGCCAGAAGTCAAGCCTGAGACTCACAT
CAATTTAAAGGTGTCCGATGGATCTTCAGAGATCTTCTTCAAGATCAAAAAGACCACTCCTTTAAGAAGG
CTGATGGAAGCGTTCGCTAAAAGACAGGGTAAGGAAATGGACTCCTTAAGATTCTTGTACGACGGTATTA
GAATTCAAGCTGATCAGACCCCTGAAGATTTGGACATGGAGGATAACGATATTATTGAGGCTCACAGAGA
ACAGATTGGTGGATCCGCTGAAAATGTAACGGGCTTGTTTAAAGACTGTAGTAAAGTGATCACAGGACTC
CACCCCACACAAGCACCTACCCACCTTTCCGTAGATACGAAGTTCAAAACGGAAGGATTGTGTGTGGATA
TACCAGGGATACCAAAGGATATGACGTACCGAAGGCTGATTTCCATGATGGGTTTTAAGATGAATTACCA
AGTTAATGGCTACCCCAACATGTTCATCACCAGGGAGGAGGCAATTAGACACGTAAGAGCCTGGATAGGC
TTCGATGTTGAAGGTTGCCATGCAACCCGGGAAGCCGTAGGCACAAACCTTCCGTTGCAGCTTGGCTTTT
CCACGGGCGTCAACCTCGTTGCCGTACCGACTGGCTATGTTGACACGCCGAACAACACCGATTTCTCTCG
CGTAAGTGCTAAGCCTCCTCCGGGAGATCAATTCAAGCATCTTATACCTCTCATGTACAAGGGACTGCCG
TGGAATGTAGTTCGCATTAAGATCGTGCAGATGCTCTCCGATACTTTGAAAAATCTGAGCGACAGGGTGG
TCTTCGTTCTGTGGGCACATGGCTTCGAACTTACTTCTATGAAATACTTTGTAAAAATCGGGCCCGAGCG
GACATGTTGTTTGTGCGACCGACGAGCTACTTGTTTTAGCACAGCATCTGACACCTACGCATGCTGGCAC
CACAGTATAGGCTTCGATTACGTCTACAATCCCTTTATGATAGACGTACAACAATGGGGCTTTACGGGTA
ACTTGCAGAGTAATCACGATCTTTACTGCCAAGTTCATGGGAACGCACACGTGGCCTCCTGCGATGCGAT
AATGACGAGGTGCTTGGCCGTGCACGAGTGCTTTGTTAAGCGGGTCGATTGGACTATAGAGTATCCCATA
ATCGGTGACGAACTTAAAATTAATGCTGCATGCAGGAAAGTGCAGCACATGGTAGTAAAAGCAGCGCTCC
TCGCGGATAAGTTTCCTGTGCTCCACGATATCGGCAACCCTAAGGCCATTAAATGCGTCCCCCAAGCTGA
TGTAGAGTGGAAATTCTATGACGCTCAGCCATGTAGTGACAAAGCATACAAGATTGAAGAATTGTTTTAT
TCATATGCGACACACTCCGATAAGTTCACTGACGGAGTTTGTCTCTTTTGGAACTGTAATGTTGATAGGT
ATCCGGCGAATAGCATAGTGTGTCGATTTGACACGCGCGTTCTCTCTAATTTGAACCTCCCTGGCTGCGA
CGGGGGGTCTTTGTACGTAAACAAGCATGCATTTCATACCCCAGCTTTTGACAAATCCGCTTTCGTAAAT
CTGAAACAACTTCCCTTCTTCTATTATTCAGATAGCCCTTGCGAATCTCACGGTAAGCAAGTGGTTAGTG
ACATTGACTATGTACCACTTAAAAGTGCAACGTGCATTACACGATGCAATTTGGGGGGCGCGGTTTGCCG
ACACCATGCCAACGAATACAGATTGTACCTGGATGCATATAACATGATGATAAGTGCAGGGTTTAGTCTT
TGGGTGTATAAGCAGTTCGATACGTATAATCTCTGGAACACATTTACCCGATTGCAGTAA
